>Addgene plasmid #21679 | pJF5 | addgene partial sequence | sequence record 27457 | 21679 with URA3-R
CCGCCTCTCCCCGCGCGTTGGCCGATTCATTAATGCAGCTGGCACGACAGGTTTCCCGACTTAATCGCCT
TGCAGCACATCCCCCTTTCGCCAGCTGGCGTAATAGCGAAGAGGCCCGCACCGATCGCCCTTCCCAACAG
TTGCGCAGCCTGAATGGCGAATGGCGCTTTGCCTGGTTTCCGGCACCAGAAGCGGTGCCGGAAAGCTGGC
TGGAGTGCGATCTTCCTGAGGCCGATACTGTCGTCGTCCCCTCAAACTGGCAGATGCACGGTTACGATGC
GCCCATCTACACCAACGTGACCTATCCCATTACGGTCAATCCGCCGTTTGTTCCCACGGAGAATCCGACG
GGTTGTTACTCGCTCACATTTANNNNNGATGAAAGCTGGCTACAGGAAGGCCAGACGCGAATTATTTTTG
ATGGCGTTAACTCGGCGTTTCATCTGTGGTGCAACGGGCGCTGGGTCGGTTACGGNNNNNACAGTCGTTT
GCCGTCTGAATTTGACCTGAGCGCATTTTTACGCGCCGGAGAAAACCGCCTCGCGGTGATGGNGCTGCGC
TGGAGTGACGNNAGTTATCTGGAAGANCAGGATATGTGGCGGATGAGCGGCANTTTTCCGTGANNGTCTC
GTTGCTGCATAAACCGACTACACNAAATCAGCGANTT
