>Addgene plasmid #21679 | pJF5 | addgene partial sequence | sequence record 27458 | 21679 with URA-R 5'-CAAGGAAACCGAAATCAAAAAAAAG
CTTGGCTGTTGCCCGTCTCACTGGTGAAAAGAAAAACCACCCTGGCGCCCAATACGCAAACCGCCTCTCC
CCGCGCGTTGGCCGATTCATTAATGCAGCTGGCACGACAGGTTTCCCGACTTAATCGCCTTGCAGCACNT
CCCCCTTTCGCCAGCTGGGGTANTANCGAAGAGGCCCGCNCCGATCGNCCTTCCCAACNGTTGC
