>Addgene plasmid #21679 | pJF5 | addgene partial sequence | sequence record 27459 | URA3-fwd
CAAAGGGGGGGGAATAGTAGAATGTTATGCATGTATCTAAACTCACAAATTAGAGCTTCAATTTAATTAT
ATCAGTTATTACCCGGGAGCAAGATCAAGATGTTTTCACCGATCTTTCCGGTCTCTTTGGCCGGGGTTTA
CGGACGATGACCGAAGACCAAAGCGCCAGCTCATTTGGCGAGCGTTGGTTGGTGGATCAAGCCCACGCGT
AGGCAATCCTCGAGACAATATTAGTTAAGGACCTATTGTTTTTTCCAATAAGTGGTTAGCAATCGTCTTA
CTTTCTAACTTTTCTTACCTTTTACATTTCAGCAATATATATATATATTTCAAGGATATACAATTCTACC
GTCTGCCCGTAAGAAGATCGGCTTTTGGCGAGGGGACGCGGATCCCGTAGTCACACAACGTCGTGGCTGG
GAAGACCTTGGCATTACTGAGCTTAATCGCAGTGCAGCCCATAACCGTTTCATGCTGTAAAGGAACAGAG
AAGAGGGTCCCTGCGAACGCTTTTCCGGACTGTCGCCCCCTCGTTATGGCGTTGTTGATTTCATCTGGTT
CAGGCACCAGGATTTCTTGCTTCGACCCTTCCTGGAATAGCCATCTCCTTGAAACTCACATCCCACTCGG
CCCCCTGGCTTTGCTTATCCAACGGTGAAGATGCGGCGGGGCCACATGATTGCTCGACATCCCTGAAGTA
TATGGTGCACCTATCTCCCATGAATGCGTGAGTGATGGGACCTTGCAGATGTTGAATGGTAGGTAATGTC
GACGAGGGGAGAGAGTCGCTGTGCGAGCTATTTCTGATGCGGTTTACA
