[The description below was written by a language model from this plasmid's Addgene catalogue record.]
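Description:
pJF5 is a centromeric yeast–E. coli shuttle plasmid built on the pJH271 backbone. As a centromeric vector it is expected to be maintained at low copy and segregate stably in Saccharomyces cerevisiae, where it can be selected through the LEU2 and URA3 auxotrophic markers. In bacteria it is propagated under ampicillin selection; its bacterial copy number is recorded as unknown, and the record does not detail the replication origins.

The payload is a pair of E. coli lacZ sequences arranged in inverted orientation relative to each other. pJH271 already carried a promoterless lacZ gene, and a HindIII fragment from pJF3 was inserted at the HindIII site at its upstream end, with both HindIII sites retained. That fragment supplies URA3, a UAS-CYC1 element, about 300 bp of LEU2 promoter sequence, and a second lacZ copy interrupted by an HO endonuclease cut site (LacZ::CS). Expression of HO in yeast would therefore introduce a defined double-strand break in one lacZ copy, with the intact inverted copy on the same plasmid available as a homologous partner for repair. This fits the associated publication, which examines kinetically separable, independently modulated pathways of double-strand break repair, so the plasmid serves as a substrate for following intramolecular recombinational repair.

The depositor notes that the plasmid also contains lambda sequences of unknown origin. Because of the repetitive structure, the repository could not sequence-verify the critical features, so the depositor's map is the main reference for the layout. No feature table is provided.
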