Addgene plasmid #21679: pJF5
Depositing lab: James Haber. Depositing organization: Brandeis University. Publication: Two alternative pathways of double-strand break repair that are kinetically separable and independently modulated. Fishman-Lobell J, Rudin N, Haber JE. Mol Cell Biol. 1992 Mar . 12(3):1292-303. PubMed 1545810.
Backbone
  Vector backbone: pJH271
  Vector type: centromeric plasmid
  Selectable markers: LEU2, URA3
Growth in bacteria
  Bacterial resistance: Ampicillin, 100 μg/mL
  Growth temperature: 37°C
  Growth strain: DH5alpha
  Copy number: Unknown
Gene/Insert
  Gene/Insert name: LacZ (alt names: 2 inverted copies of lacZ; see author's map)
  Species: E. coli
  Mutation: HO digestion site in one of the LacZ genes
  Entrez Gene: lacZ (a.k.a. ECIAI39_0334)
  Cloning method: Restriction Enzyme; 5′ cloning site Hind III (not destroyed); 3′ cloning site Hind III (not destroyed)
  Sequencing primers: 5′ n/a
Terms and licenses: Academic/Nonprofit Terms; Industry Terms: Not Available to Industry
Depositor comments: The HindIII fragment of pJF3 containing URA3 UAScycl- and 300 bp of the LEU2 gene promoter and LacZ::CS cut site was inserted into the HindIII site at the upstream end of a promotorless LacZ gene on plasmid pJH271. The two LacZ sequences are inverted relative to eachother. The lambda sequences are of unknown origin Please note: Addgene was not able to sequence verify the critical features of this plasmid due to its repetitive nature.
How to cite: pJF5 was a gift from James Haber (Addgene plasmid # 21679 ; http://n2t.net/addgene:21679 ; RRID:Addgene_21679)
